>Addgene plasmid #50836 | BNLS | depositor full sequence | sequence record 76280 | BNLS sequence 6140 bps
GACGGATCGGGAGATCTCCCGATCCCCTATGGTGCACTCTCAGTACAATCTGCTCTGATGCCGCATAGTT
AAGCCAGTATCTGCTCCCTGCTTGTGTGTTGGAGGTCGCTGAGTAGTGCGCGAGCAAAATTTAAGCTACA
ACAAGGCAAGGCTTGACCGACAATTGCATGAAGAATCTGCTTAGGGTTAGGCGTTTTGCGCTGCTTCGCG
ATGTACGGGCCAGATATACGCGTTGACATTGATTATTGACTAGTTATTAATAGTAATCAATTACGGGGTC
ATTAGTTCATAGCCCATATATGGAGTTCCGCGTTACATAACTTACGGTAAATGGCCCGCCTGGCTGACCG
CCCAACGACCCCCGCCCATTGACGTCAATAATGACGTATGTTCCCATAGTAACGCCAATAGGGACTTTCC
ATTGACGTCAATGGGTGGAGTATTTACGGTAAACTGCCCACTTGGCAGTACATCAAGTGTATCATATGCC
AAGTACGCCCCCTATTGACGTCAATGACGGTAAATGGCCCGCCTGGCATTATGCCCAGTACATGACCTTA
TGGGACTTTCCTACTTGGCAGTACATCTACGTATTAGTCATCGCTATTACCATGGTGATGCGGTTTTGGC
AGTACATCAATGGGCGTGGATAGCGGTTTGACTCACGGGGATTTCCAAGTCTCCACCCCATTGACGTCAA
TGGGAGTTTGTTTTGGCACCAAAATCAACGGGACTTTCCAAAATGTCGTAACAACTCCGCCCCATTGACG
CAAATGGGCGGTAGGCGTGTACGGTGGGAGGTCTATATAAGCAGAGCTCTCTGGCTAACTAGAGAACCCA
CTGCTTACTGGCTTATCGAAATTAATACGACTCACTATAGGGAGACCCAAGCTGGCTAGCGTGCCGCCAC
CATGGCCTCGAGAGCCTCCTCCGAGGACAACAACATGGCCACCATCAAAGAGTTCATGCGCTTCAAGGTG
CGCATGGAGGGCTCCATGAACGGCCACGAGTTCGAGATCGAGGGCGAGGGCGAGGGCCGCCCCTACGAGG
GCACCCAGACCGCCAAGCTGAAGGTGACCAAGGGCGGCCCCCTGCCCTTTGCCTGGGACATCCTGTCCCC
CCAGATCATGTACGGCTCCAAAGCGTACGTGAGGCACCCCGCCGACATCCCCGATTACAAGAAGCTGCCC
TTCCCCGAGGGCTTCAAGTGGGAGCGCGTGATGAACTTCGAAGACGGCGGTCTGGTGACCGTTACCCAGG
ACTCCTCCCTGCAGGACGGCACGCTGATCTGCAAGGTGAAGATTCGCGGCACCAACTTCCCCCCCGACGG
CCCCGTAATGCAGAAGAAGACCATGGGCTGGGAGGCCTCCACCGAGATGCTGTACCCCAAGGACGGCGTG
CTGAAGGGCCATAGCTATCAGGCCCTGAAGCTGAAGGACGGCGGCCACTACCTGGTGGAGTTCGAGACCA
TCTACATGGCCAAGAAGCCCGTGCAACTGCCCGGCGATTACTGTGTGGACACCAAGCTGGACATCACCTC
CCACAACGAGGACTACACCATCGTGGAACAGTACGGGCGCTCCGAGGGCCGCCACCGTCTGGGCATGGAC
GAGCGGTACAAGGGAACGGCGGGAAGCGATCCAAAAAAGAAGAGAAAGGTAGATCCAAAAAAGAAGAGAA
AGGTAGATCCAAAAAAGAAGAGAAAGGTATAAGCTTGGTAAACCGCTGATCAGCCTCGACTGTGCCTTCT
AGTTGCCAGCCATCTGTTGTTTGCCCCTCCCCCGTGCCTTCCTTGACCCTGGAAGGTGCCACTCCCACTG
TCCTTTCCTAATAAAATGAGGAAATTGCATCGCATTGTCTGAGTAGGTGTCATTCTATTCTGGGGGGTGG
GGTGGGGCAGGACAGCAAGGGGGAGGATTGGGAAGACAATAGCAGGCATGCTGGGGATGCGGTGGGCTCT
ATGGCTTCTGAGGCGGAAAGAACCAGCTGGGGCTCTAGGGGGTATCCCC
[124 nt withheld, positions 2010-2133]
C
[91 nt withheld, positions 2135-2225]
A
[49 nt withheld, positions 2227-2275]
CCTTTGACGTTGGAGTCCACGTTCTTT
[37 nt withheld, positions 2303-2339]
ACCCTATCTCGGTCTATTCTTTTGATTTATAAGGGATTTTGCCGATTTCGGCCTATTGGTTAAAAAATGA
GCTGATTTAACAAAAATTTAACGCGAATTAATTCTGTGGAATGTGTGTCAGTTAGGGTGTGGAAAGTCCC
CAGGCTCCCCAGCAGGCAGAAGTATGCAAAGCATGCATCTCAATTAGTCAGCAACCAGGTGTGGAAAGTC
CCCAGGCTCCCCAGCAGGCAGAAGTATGCAAAGCATGCATCTCAATTAGTCAGCAACCATAGTCCCGCCC
CTAACTCCGCCCATCCCGCCCCTAACTCCGCCCAGTTCCGCCCATTCTCCGCCCCATGGCTGACTAATTT
TTTTTATTTATGCAGAGGCCGAGGCCGCCTCTGCCTCTGAGCTATTCCAGAAGTAGTGAGGAGGCTTTTT
TGGAGGCCTAGGCTTTTGCAAAAAGCTCCCGGGAGCTTGTATATCCATTTTCGGATCTGATCAAGAGACA
GGATGAGGATCGTTTCGCATGATTGAACAAGATGGATTGCACGCAGGTTCTCCGGCCGCTTGGGTGGAGA
GGCTATTCGGCTATGACTGGGCACAACAGACAATCGGCTGCTCTGATGCCGCCGTGTTCCGGCTGTCAGC
GCAGGGGCGCCCGGTTCTTTTTGTCAAGACCGACCTGTCCGGTGCCCTGAATGAACTGCAGGACGAGGCA
GCGCGGCTATCGTGGCTGGCCACGACGGGCGTTCCTTGCGCAGCTGTGCTCGACGTTGTCACTGAAGCGG
GAAGGGACTGGCTGCTATTGGGCGAAGTGCCGGGGCAGGATCTCCTGTCATCTCACCTTGCTCCTGCCGA
GAAAGTATCCATCATGGCTGATGCAATGCGGCGGCTGCATACGCTTGATCCGGCTACCTGCCCATTCGAC
CACCAAGCGAAACATCGCATCGAGCGAGCACGTACTCGGATGGAAGCCGGTCTTGTCGATCAGGATGATC
TGGACGAAGAGCATCAGGGGCTCGCGCCAGCCGAACTGTTCGCCAGGCTCAAGGCGCGCATGCCCGACGG
CGAGGATCTCGTCGTGACCCATGGCGATGCCTGCTTGCCGAATATCATGGTGGAAAATGGCCGCTTTTCT
GGATTCATCGACTGTGGCCGGCTGGGTGTGGCGGACCGCTATCAGGACATAGCGTTGGCTACCCGTGATA
TTGCTGAAGAGCTTGGCGGCGAATGGGCTGACCGCTTCCTCGTGCTTTACGGTATCGCCGCTCCCGATTC
GCAGCGCATCGCCTTCTATCGCCTTCTTGACGAGTTCTTCTGAGCGGGACTCTGGGGTTCGAAATGACCG
ACCAAGCGACGCCCAACCTGCCATCACGAGATTTCGATTCCACCGCCGCCTTCTATGAAAGGTTGGGCTT
CGGAATCGTTTTCCGGGACGCCGGCTGGATGATCCTCCAGCGCGGGGATCTCATGCTGGAGTTCTTCGCC
CACCCCAACTTGTTTATTGCAGCTTATAATGGTTACAAATAAAGCAATAGCATCACAAATTTCACAAATA
AAGCATTTTTTTCACTGCATTCTAGTTGTGGTTTGTCCAAACTCATCAATGTATCTTATCATGTCTGTAT
ACCGTCGACCTCTAGCTAGAGCTTGGCGTAATCATGGTCATAGCTGTTTCCTGTGTGAAATTGTTATCCG
CTCACAATTCCACACAACATACGAGCCGGAAGCATAAAGTGTAAAGCCTGGGGTGCCTAATGAGTGAGCT
AACTCACATTAATTGCGTTGCGCTCACTGCCCGCTTTCCAGTCGGGAAACCTGTCGTGCCAGCTGCATTA
ATGAATCGGCCAACGCGCGGGGAGAGGCGGTTTGCGTATTGGGCGCTCTTCCGCTTCCTCGCTCACTGAC
TCGCTGCGCTCGGTCGTTCGGCTGCGGCGAGCGGTATCAGCTCACTCAAAGGCGGTAATACGGTTATCCA
CAGAATCAGGGGATAACGCAGGAAAGAACATGTGAGCAAAAGGCCAGCAAAAGGCCAGGAACCGTAAAAA
GGCCGCGTTGCTGGCGTTTTTCCATAGGCTCCGCCCCCCTGACGAGCATCACAAAAATCGACGCTCAAGT
CAGAGGTGGCGAAACCCGACAGGACTATAAAGATACCAGGCGTTTCCCCCTGGAAGCTCCCTCGTGCGCT
CTCCTGTTCCGACCCTGCCGCTTACCGGATACCTGTCCGCCTTTCTCCCTTCGGGAAGCGTGGCGCTTTC
TCATAGCTCACGCTGTAGGTATCTCAGTTCGGTGTAGGTCGTTCGCTCCAAGCTGGGCTGTGTGCACGAA
CCCCCCGTTCAGCCCGACCGCTGCGCCTTATCCGGTAACTATCGTCTTGAGTCCAACCCGGTAAGACACG
ACTTATCGCCACTGGCAGCAGCCACTGGTAACAGGATTAGCAGAGCGAGGTATGTAGGCGGTGCTACAGA
GTTCTTGAAGTGGTGGCCTAACTACGGCTACACTAGAAGAACAGTATTTGGTATCTGCGCTCTGCTGAAG
CCAGTTACCTTCGGAAAAAGAGTTGGTAGCTCTTGATCCGGCAAACAAACCACCGCTGGTAGCGGTTTTT
TTGTTTGCAAGCAGCAGATTACGCGCAGAAAAAAAGGATCTCAAGAAGATCCTTTGATCTTTTCTACGGG
GTCTGACGCTCAGTGGAACGAAAACTCACGTTAAGGGATTTTGGTCATGAGATTATCAAAAAGGATCTTC
ACCTAGATCCTTTTAAATTAAAAATGAAGTTTTAAATCAATCTAAAGTATATATGAGTAAACTTGGTCTG
ACAGTTACCAATGCTTAATCAGTGAGGCACCTATCTCAGCGATCTGTCTATTTCGTTCATCCATAGTTGC
CTGACTCCCCGTCGTGTAGATAACTACGATACGGGAGGGCTTACCATCTGGCCCCAGTGCTGCAATGATA
CCGCGAGACCCACGCTCACCGGCTCCAGATTTATCAGCAATAAACCAGCCAGCCGGAAGGGCCGAGCGCA
GAAGTGGTCCTGCAACTTTATCCGCCTCCATCCAGTCTATTAATTGTTGCCGGGAAGCTAGAGTAAGTAG
TTCGCCAGTTAATAGTTTGCGCAACGTTGTTGCCATTGCTACAGGCATCGTGGTGTCACGCTCGTCGTTT
GGTATGGCTTCATTCAGCTCCGGTTCCCAACGATCAAGGCGAGTTACATGATCCCCCATGTTGTGCAAAA
AAGCGGTTAGCTCCTTCGGTCCTCCGATCGTTGTCAGAAGTAAGTTGGCCGCAGTGTTATCACTCATGGT
TATGGCAGCACTGCATAATTCTCTTACTGTCATGCCATCCGTAAGATGCTTTTCTGTGACTGGTGAGTAC
TCAACCAAGTCATTCTGAGAATAGTGTATGCGGCGACCGAGTTGCTCTTGCCCGGCGTCAATACGGGATA
ATACCGCGCCACATAGCAGAACTTTAAAAGTGCTCATCATTGGAAAACGTTCTTCGGGGCGAAAACTCTC
AAGGATCTTACCGCTGTTGAGATCCAGTTCGATGTAACCCACTCGTGCACCCAACTGATCTTCAGCATCT
TTTACTTTCACCAGCGTTTCTGGGTGAGCAAAAACAGGAAGGCAAAATGCCGCAAAAAAGGGAATAAGGG
CGACACGGAAATGTTGAATACTCATACTCTTCCTTTTTCAATATTATTGAAGCATTTATCAGGGTTATTG
TCTCATGAGCGGATACATATTTGAATGTATTTAGAAAAATAAACAAATAGGGGTTCCGCGCACATTTCCC
CGAAAAGTGCCACCTGACGTC
Features (pLannotate 1.2.2; 24 found; start..end, strand, type, name):
     28..80      -  misc_feature   bom (fragment): basis of mobility region from pBR322
    235..614     +  enhancer       CMV enhancer: human cytomegalovirus immediate early enhancer
    615..818     +  promoter       CMV promoter: human cytomegalovirus (CMV) immediate early promoter
    814..847     +  LTR            5' LTR (truncated) (fragment): truncated 5' long terminal repeat (LTR) from HIV-1
    863..881     +  promoter       T7 promoter: promoter for bacteriophage T7 RNA polymerase
    924..1601    +  CDS            dimer2: dimer2 is a basic (constitutively fluorescent) orange fluorescent protein published in 2002, derived from Discosoma sp.. It has low acid sensitivity.
   1602..1622    +  CDS            VC155 (fragment): C-terminal fragment of mVenus for use in bimolecular fluorescence complementation (BiFC) (Kodama and Hu, 2010)
   1641..1661    +  CDS            SV40 NLS: nuclear localization signal of SV40 (simian virus 40) large T antigen
   1665..1685    +  CDS            SV40 NLS: nuclear localization signal of SV40 (simian virus 40) large T antigen
   1689..1709    +  CDS            SV40 NLS: nuclear localization signal of SV40 (simian virus 40) large T antigen
   1740..1964    +  polyA_signal   bGH poly(A) signal: bovine growth hormone polyadenylation signal
   1968..1989    +  promoter       SV40 promoter (fragment): SV40 enhancer and early promoter
   2010..2438    +  rep_origin     f1 ori (sequence partly withheld): f1 bacteriophage origin of replication; arrow indicates direction of (+) strand synthesis
   2452..2781    +  promoter       SV40 promoter: SV40 enhancer and early promoter
   2848..3639    +  CDS            neo: KKA2_KLEPN - Also known as kan, nptII. Experimental evidence at protein level: Swiss-Prot protein existence level 1. Resistance to kanamycin, neomycin, paromomycin, ribostamycin, butirosin and gentamicin B. From Klebsiella pneumoniae.
   3663..3821    +  CDS            ble (fragment): BLE_KLEPN - Experimental evidence at protein level: Swiss-Prot protein existence level 1. Binding protein with a strong affinity to the bleomycin family of antibiotics. Binds to CL990; an antimitotic-antibiotic compound. From Klebsiella pneumoniae.
   3816..3937    +  polyA_signal   SV40 poly(A) signal: SV40 polyadenylation signal
   4010..4026    -  protein_bind   lac operator: The lac repressor binds to the lac operator to inhibit transcription in E. coli. This inhibition can be relieved by adding lactose or isopropyl-β-D-thiogalactopyranoside (IPTG). lac repressor encoded by lacI
   4034..4064    -  promoter       lac promoter: promoter for the E. coli lac operon
   4079..4100    -  protein_bind   CAP binding site: CAP binding activates transcription in the presence of cAMP. E. coli catabolite activator protein
   4113..4205    -  CDS            lacI (fragment): lac repressor; lacI; The lac repressor binds to the lac operator to inhibit transcription in E. coli. This inhibition can be relieved by adding lactose or isopropyl-β-D-thiogalactopyranoside (IPTG).
   4388..4973    -  rep_origin     ori: high-copy-number ColE1/pMB1/pBR322/pUC origin of replication
   5144..6004    -  CDS            AmpR: β-lactamase; bla; confers resistance to ampicillin, carbenicillin, and related antibiotics
   6005..6109    -  promoter       AmpR promoter: bla
