[The description below was written by a language model from this plasmid's Addgene catalogue record and pLannotate feature annotations shown in this document.]
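Description:
BNLS is a mammalian expression plasmid built on a pcDNA3.1 backbone whose multiple cloning site was replaced with a custom sequence compatible with the reading frame of pBAD/HisB. It is propagated in E. coli as a high-copy plasmid through a ColE1/pUC-type origin with ampicillin selection (AmpR with its own bla promoter). It also carries an f1 origin. For selection in mammalian cells, an SV40 promoter drives a neomycin phosphotransferase gene terminated by an SV40 poly(A) signal, giving G418 resistance. The catalogue lists a total size of about 6.3 kb, whereas the depositor's full sequence is 6,140 nt, a small discrepancy the record does not explain.

The payload is ddGFP B, the dark "B" copy of the synthetic dimerization-dependent fluorescent protein (ddFP) system, fused at its C terminus to three tandem SV40 large T antigen nuclear localization signals. The CMV enhancer/promoter drives expression, a T7 promoter lies just upstream of the coding region, and the bGH poly(A) signal terminates the transcript. The automated annotation labels the open reading frame "dimer2", a Discosoma-derived fluorescent protein. This probably reflects sequence similarity between the ddFPs and that family, not a different insert. The short "VC155" and HIV LTR fragment hits are likely incidental matches.

The purpose field calls the product a tandem heterodimer, but the insert and feature table show only the B copy with its NLS repeats. The plasmid is one component of a translocation-based caspase-3 biosensor and is co-expressed with a partner plasmid (GANLS-DEVD-BNES or RANLS-DEVD-BNES). The nuclear B copy presumably acts as a binding partner for a fluorogenic A copy released by cleavage at the partner's DEVD site, so that the location of the fluorescence changes.
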