Addgene plasmid #50836: BNLS
Purpose: Expresses a tandem ddFP heterodimer in mammalian cells, construct 1 for a translocation-based green fluorescent caspase-3 biosensor, used together with plasmid 1 (GANLS-DEVD-BNES or RANLS-DEVD-BNES).
Depositing lab: Robert Campbell. Publication: Ratiometric biosensors based on dimerization-dependent fluorescent protein exchange. Ding Y, Li J, Enterina JR, Shen Y, Zhang I, Tewson PH, Mo GC, Zhang J, Quinn AM, Hughes TE, Maysinger D, Alford SC, Zhang Y, Campbell RE. Nat Methods. 2015 Jan 26. doi: 10.1038/nmeth.3261. PubMed 25622108.
Backbone
  Vector backbone: pcDNA3.1
  Backbone size w/o insert (bp): 5500
  Total vector size (bp): 6280
  Modifications to backbone: Multi cloning sites has been replaced by a customized sequence, which is compatible to the reading frame of vector pBAD hisB.
  Vector type: Mammalian Expression
  Selectable markers: Neomycin (select with G418)
Growth in bacteria
  Bacterial resistance: Ampicillin, 100 μg/mL
  Growth temperature: 37°C
  Growth strain: DH10B
  Copy number: High Copy
Gene/Insert
  Gene/Insert name: ddGFP B (alt name: dimerization dependent green fluorescent protein (ddGFP) dark copy)
  Species: Synthetic; synthetic construct
  Insert size (bp): 787
  GenBank ID: KF976775
  Promoter: CMV
  Tag / fusion protein: triplicated NLS sequence DPKKKRKV (C terminal on insert)
  Cloning method: Restriction Enzyme; 5′ cloning site XhoI (unknown if destroyed); 3′ cloning site HindIII (unknown if destroyed)
  Sequencing primers: 5′ TAATACGACTCACTATAGGG; 3′ TAGAAGGCACAGTCGAGG
Terms and licenses: Academic/Nonprofit Terms; Industry Terms: Not Available to Industry
How to cite: BNLS was a gift from Robert Campbell (Addgene plasmid # 50836 ; http://n2t.net/addgene:50836 ; RRID:Addgene_50836)
