>Addgene plasmid #50836 | BNLS | addgene partial sequence | sequence record 101664 | CMV-F 5'-CGCAAATGGGCGGTAGGCGTG-3'
ACTAGAGAACCCACTGCTTACTGGCTTATCGAAATTAATACGACTCACTATAGGGAGACCCAAGCTGGCT
AGCGTGCCGCCACCATGGCCTCGAGAGCCTCCTCCGAGGACAACAACATGGCCACCATCAAAGAGTTCAT
GCGCTTCAAGGTGCGCATGGAGGGCTCCATGAACGGCCACGAGTTCGAGATCGAGGGCGAGGGCGAGGGC
CGCCCCTACGAGGGCACCCAGACCGCCAAGCTGAAGGTGACCAAGGGCGGCCCCCTGCCCTTTGCCTGGG
ACATCCTGTCCCCCCAGATCATGTACGGCTCCAAAGCGTACGTGAGGCACCCCGCCGACATCCCCGATTA
CAAGAAGCTGCCCTTCCCCGAGGGCTTCAAGTGGGAGCGCGTGATGAACTTCGAAGACGGCGGTCTGGTG
ACCGTTACCCAGGACTCCTCCCTGCAGGACGGCACGCTGATCTGCAAGGTGAAGATTCGCGGCACCAACT
TCCCCCCCGACGGCCCCGTAATGCAGAAGAAGACCATGGGCTGGGAGGCCTCCACCGAGATGCTGTACCC
CAAGGACGGCGTGCTGAAGGGCCATAGCTATCAGGCCCTGAAGCTGAAGGACGGCGGCCACTACCTGGTG
GAGTTCGAGACCATCTACATGGCCAAGAAGCCCGTGCAACTGCCCGGCGATTACTGTGTGGACACCAAGC
TGGACATCACCTCCCACAACGAGGACTACACCATCGTGGAACAGTACGGGCGCTCCGAGGGCCGCCACCG
TCTGGGCATGGACGAGCGGTACAAGGGAACGGCGG
