>Addgene plasmid #50836 | BNLS | addgene partial sequence | sequence record 101695 | BGH-rev 5'-TAGAAGGCACAGTCGAGG-3'
CTTTCTCTTCTTTTTTGGATCTACCTTTCTCTTCTTTTTTGGATCTACCTTTCTCTTCTTTTTTGGATCG
CTTCCCGCCGTTCCCTTGTACCGCTCGTCCATGCCCAGACGGTGGCGGCCCTCGGAGCGCCCGTACTGTT
CCACGATGGTGTAGTCCTCGTTGTGGGAGGTGATGTCCAGCTTGGTGTCCACACAGTAATCGCCGGGCAG
TTGCACGGGCTTCTTGGCCATGTAGATGGTCTCGAACTCCACCAGGTAGTGGCCGCCGTCCTTCAGCTTC
AGGGCCTGATAGCTATGGCCCTTCAGCACGCCGTCCTTGGGGTACAGCATCTCGGTGGAGGCCTCCCAGC
CCATGGTCTTCTTCTGCATTACGGGGCCGTCGGGGGGGAAGTTGGTGCCGCGAATCTTCACCTTGCAGAT
CAGCGTGCCGTCCTGCAGGGAGGAGTCCTGGGTAACGGTCACCAGACCGCCGTCTTCGAAGTTCATCACG
CGCTCCCACTTGAAGCCCTCGGGGAAGGGCAGCTTCTTGTAATCGGGGATGTCGGCGGGGTGCCTCACGT
ACGCTTTGGAGCCGTACATGATCTGGGGGGACAGGATGTCCCAGGCAAAGGGCAGGGGGCCGCCCTTGGT
CACCTTCAGCTTGGCGGTCTGGGTGCCCTCGTAGGGGCGGCCCTCGCCCTCGCCCTCGATCTCGAACTCG
TGGCCGTTCATGGAGCCCTCCATGCGCACCTTGAAGCGCATGAACTCTTTGATGGTGGCCATGTTGTTGT
CCTCGGAGGAGGCTCTCGAGGCCATGGTGGCGGCACGCTAGCCAGCTTGGGTCTCCCTATAGTGAGTCGT
ATTAATTTCGATAAGCCAGTAA
